>Addgene plasmid #142098 | TFORF2471 | addgene full sequence | sequence record 454928 | Addgene NGS Result
TTAATGTAGTCTTATGCAATACTCTTGTAGTCTTGCAACATGGTAACGATGAGTTAGCAACATGCCTTAC
AAGGAGAGAAAAAGCACCGTGCATGCCGATTGGTGGAAGTAAGGTGGTACGATCGTGCCTTATTAGGAAG
GCAACAGACGGGTCTGACATGGATTGGACGAACCACTGAATTGCCGCATTGCAGAGATATTGTATTTAAG
TGCCTAGCTCGATACATAAACGGGTCTCTCTGGTTAGACCAGATCTGAGCCTGGGAGCTCTCTGGCTAAC
TAGGGAACCCACTGCTTAAGCCTCAATAAAGCTTGCCTTGAGTGCTTCAAGTAGTGTGTGCCCGTCTGTT
GTGTGACTCTGGTAACTAGAGATCCCTCAGACCCTTTTAGTCAGTGTGGAAAATCTCTAGCAGTGGCGCC
CGAACAGGGACTTGAAAGCGAAAGGGAAACCAGAGGAGCTCTCTCGACGCAGGACTCGGCTTGCTGAAGC
GCGCACGGCAAGAGGCGAGGGGCGGCGACTGGTGAGTACGCCAAAAATTTTGACTAGCGGAGGCTAGAAG
GAGAGAGATGGGTGCGAGAGCGTCAGTATTAAGCGGGGGAGAATTAGATCGCGATGGGAAAAAATTCGGT
TAAGGCCAGGGGGAAAGAAAAAATATAAATTAAAACATATAGTATGGGCAAGCAGGGAGCTAGAACGATT
CGCAGTTAATCCTGGCCTGTTAGAAACATCAGAAGGCTGTAGACAAATACTGGGACAGCTACAACCATCC
CTTCAGACAGGATCAGAAGAACTTAGATCATTATATAATACAGTAGCAACCCTCTATTGTGTGCATCAAA
GGATAGAGATAAAAGACACCAAGGAAGCTTTAGACAAGATAGAGGAAGAGCAAAACAAAAGTAAGACCAC
CGCACAGCAAGCGGCCGCTGATCTTCAGACCTGGAGGAGGAGATATGAGGGACAATTGGAGAAGTGAATT
ATATAAATATAAAGTAGTAAAAATTGAACCATTAGGAGTAGCACCCACCAAGGCAAAGAGAAGAGTGGTG
CAGAGAGAAAAAAGAGCAGTGGGAATAGGAGCTTTGTTCCTTGGGTTCTTGGGAGCAGCAGGAAGCACTA
TGGGCGCAGCGTCAATGACGCTGACGGTACAGGCCAGACAATTATTGTCTGGTATAGTGCAGCAGCAGAA
CAATTTGCTGAGGGCTATTGAGGCGCAACAGCATCTGTTGCAACTCACAGTCTGGGGCATCAAGCAGCTC
CAGGCAAGAATCCTGGCTGTGGAAAGATACCTAAAGGATCAACAGCTCCTGGGGATTTGGGGTTGCTCTG
GAAAACTCATTTGCACCACTGCTGTGCCTTGGAATGCTAGTTGGAGTAATAAATCTCTGGAACAGATTTG
GAATCACACGACCTGGATGGAGTGGGACAGAGAAATTAACAATTACACAAGCTTAATACACTCCTTAATT
GAAGAATCGCAAAACCAGCAAGAAAAGAATGAACAAGAATTATTGGAATTAGATAAATGGGCAAGTTTGT
GGAATTGGTTTAACATAACAAATTGGCTGTGGTATATAAAATTATTCATAATGATAGTAGGAGGCTTGGT
AGGTTTAAGAATAGTTTTTGCTGTACTTTCTATAGTGAATAGAGTTAGGCAGGGATATTCACCATTATCG
TTTCAGACCCACCTCCCAACCCCGAGGGGACCCATGCATTGCATCTCAATTAGTCAGCAACCAGGTGTGG
AAAGTCCCCAGGCTCCCCAGCAGGCAGAAGTATGCAAAGCATGCGTCTCAATTAGTCAGCAACCATAGTC
CCGCCCCTAACTCCGCCCATCCCGCCCCTAACTCCGCCCAGTTCCGCCCATTCTCCGCCCCATGGCTGAC
TAATTTTTTTTATTTATGCAGAGGCCGAGGCCGCCTCGGCCTCTGAGCTATTCCAGAAGTAGTGAGGAGG
CTTTTTTGGAGGCCTAGGCTTTTGCAAAAAGCTTTCTAGAGGTACCACCGGAGCTTACCATGACCGAGTA
CAAGCCCACGGTGCGCCTCGCCACCCGCGACGACGTCCCCAGGGCCGTACGCACCCTCGCCGCCGCGTTC
GCCGACTACCCCGCCACGCGCCACACCGTCGATCCGGACCGCCACATCGAGCGGGTCACCGAGCTGCAAG
AACTCTTCCTCACGCGCGTCGGGCTCGACATCGGCAAGGTGTGGGTCGCGGACGACGGCGCCGCCGTGGC
GGTCTGGACCACGCCGGAGAGCGTCGAAGCGGGGGCGGTGTTCGCCGAGATCGGCCCGCGCATGGCCGAG
TTGAGCGGTTCCCGGCTGGCCGCGCAGCAACAGATGGAAGGCCTCCTGGCGCCGCACCGGCCCAAGGAGC
CCGCGTGGTTCCTGGCCACCGTCGGCGTCTCGCCCGACCACCAGGGCAAGGGTCTGGGCAGCGCCGTCGT
GCTCCCCGGAGTGGAGGCGGCCGAGCGCGCCGGGGTGCCCGCCTTCCTGGAGACCTCCGCGCCCCGCAAC
CTCCCCTTCTACGAGCGGCTCGGCTTCACCGTCACCGCCGACGTCGAGGTGCCCGAAGGACCGCGCACCT
GGTGCATGACCCGCAAGCCCGGTGCCAGTTAACGAATTCTAGATCTTGAGACAAATGGCAGTATTCATCC
ACAATTTTAAAAGAAAAGGGGGGATTGGGGGGTACAGTGCAGGGGAAAGAATAGTAGACATAATAGCAAC
AGACATACAAACTAAAGAATTACAAAAACAAATTACAAAAATTCAAAATTTTCGGGTTTATTACAGGGAC
AGCAGAGATCCACTTTGGCGCCGGCTCGAGGCCTGCAGGTGCAAAGATGGATAAAGTTTTAAACAGAGAG
GAATCTTTGCAGCTAATGGACCTTCTAGGTCTTGAAAGGAGTGGGAATTGGCTCCGGTGCCCGTCAGTGG
GCAGAGCGCACATCGCCCACAGTCCCCGAGAAGTTGGGGGGAGGGGTCGGCAATTGAACCGGTGCCTAGA
GAAGGTGGCGCGGGGTAAACTGGGAAAGTGATGTCGTGTACTGGCTCCGCCTTTTTCCCGAGGGTGGGGG
AGAACCGTATATAAGTGCAGTAGTCGCCGTGAACGTTCTTTTTCGCAACGGGTTTGCCGCCAGAACACAG
GTAAGTGCCGTGTGTGGTTCCCGCGGGCCTGGCCTCTTTACGGGTTATGGCCCTTGCGTGCCTTGAATTA
CTTCCACCTGGCTGCAGTACGTGATTCTTGATCCCGAGCTTCGGGTTGGAAGTGGGTGGGAGAGTTCGAG
GCCTTGCGCTTAAGGAGCCCCTTCGCCTCGTGCTTGAGTTGAGGCCTGGCCTGGGCGCTGGGGCCGCCGC
GTGCGAATCTGGTGGCACCTTCGCGCCTGTCTCGCTGCTTTCGATAAGTCTCTAGCCATTTAAAATTTTT
GATGACCTGCTGCGACGCTTTTTTTCTGGCAAGATAGTCTTGTAAATGCGGGCCAAGATCTGCACACTGG
TATTTCGGTTTTTGGGGCCGCGGGCGGCGACGGGGCCCGTGCGTCCCAGCGCACATGTTCGGCGAGGCGG
GGCCTGCGAGCGCGGCCACCGAGAATCGGACGGGGGTAGTCTCAAGCTGGCCGGCCTGCTCTGGTGCCTG
GCCTCGCGCCGCCGTGTATCGCCCCGCCCTGGGCGGCAAGGCTGGCCCGGTCGGCACCAGTTGCGTGAGC
GGAAAGATGGCCGCTTCCCGGCCCTGCTGCAGGGAGCTCAAAATGGAGGACGCGGCGCTCGGGAGAGCGG
GCGGGTGAGTCACCCACACAAAGGAAAAGGGCCTTTCCGTCCTCAGCCGTCGCTTCATGTGACTCCACGG
AGTACCGGGCGCCGTCCAGGCACCTCGATTAGTTCTCGAGCTTTTGGAGTACGTCGTCTTTAGGTTGGGG
GGAGGGGTTTTATGCGATGGAGTTTCCCCACACTGAGTGGGTGGAGACTGAAGTTAGGCCAGCTTGGCAC
TTGATGTAATTCTCCTTGGAATTTGCCCTTTTTGAGTTTGGATCTTGGTTCATTCTCAAGCCTCAGACAG
TGGTTCAAAGTTTTTTTCTTCCATTTCAGGTGTCGTGAGGCTAGCACCGCCACCATGAACTCTCCCAACG
AGTCGGATGGGATGTCAGGTCGGGAACCATCCTTGGAAATCCTGCCGCGGACTTCTCTGCACAGCATCCC
TGTGACAGTGGAGGTGAAGCCGGTGCTGCCAAGAGCCATGCCCAGTTCCATGGGGGGTGGGGGTGGAGGC
AGCCCCAGCCCTGTGGAGCTACGGGGGGCTCTGGTGGGCTCTGTGGACCCCACACTGCGGGAGCAGCAAC
TGCAGCAGGAGCTCCTGGCGCTCAAGCAGCAGCAGCAGCTGCAGAAGCAGCTCCTGTTCGCTGAGTTCCA
GAAACAGCATGACCACCTGACAAGGCAGCATGAGGTCCAGCTGCAGAAGCACCTCAAGCAGCAGCAGGAG
ATGCTGGCAGCCAAGCAGCAGCAGGAGATGCTGGCAGCCAAGCGGCAGCAGGAGCTGGAGCAGCAGCGGC
AGCGGGAGCAGCAGCGGCAGGAAGAGCTGGAGAAGCAGCGGCTGGAGCAGCAGCTGCTCATCCTGCGGAA
CAAGGAGAAGAGCAAAGAGAGTGCCATTGCCAGCACTGAGGTAAAGCTGAGGCTCCAGGAATTCCTCTTG
TCGAAGTCAAAGGAGCCCACACCAGGCGGCCTCAACCATTCCCTCCCACAGCACCCCAAATGCTGGGGAG
CCCACCATGCTTCTTTGGACCAGAGTTCCCCTCCCCAGAGCGGCCCCCCTGGGACGCCTCCCTCCTACAA
ACTGCCTTTGCCTGGGCCCTACGACAGTCGAGACGACTTCCCCCTCCGCAAAACAGCCTCTGAACCCAAC
TTGAAAGTGCGTTCAAGGCTAAAACAGAAGGTGGCTGAGCGGAGAAGCAGTCCCCTCCTGCGTCGCAAGG
ATGGGACTGTTATTAGCACCTTTAAGAAGAGAGCTGTTGAGATCACAGGTGCCGGGCCTGGGGCGTCGTC
CGTGTGTAACAGCGCACCCGGCTCCGGCCCCAGCTCTCCCAACAGCTCCCACAGCACCATCGCTGAGAAT
GGCTTTACTGGCTCAGTCCCCAACATCCCCACTGAGATGCTCCCTCAGCACCGAGCCCTCCCTCTGGACA
GCTCCCCCAACCAGTTCAGCCTCTACACGTCTCCTTCTCTGCCCAACATCTCCCTAGGGCTGCAGGCCAC
GGTCACTGTCACCAACTCACACCTCACTGCCTCCCCGAAGCTGTCGACACAGCAGGAGGCCGAGAGGCAG
GCCCTCCAGTCCCTGCGGCAGGGTGGCACGCTGACCGGCAAGTTCATGAGCACATCCTCTATTCCTGGCT
GCCTGCTGGGCGTGGCACTGGAGGGCGACGGGAGCCCCCACGGGCATGCCTCCCTGCTGCAGCATGTGCT
GTTGCTGGAGCAGGCCCGGCAGCAGAGCACCCTCATTGCTGTGCCACTCCACGGGCAGTCCCCACTAGTG
ACGGGTGAACGTGTGGCCACCAGCATGCGGACGGTAGGCAAGCTCCCGCGGCATCGGCCCCTGAGCCGCA
CTCAGTCCTCACCGCTGCCGCAGAGTCCCCAGGCCCTGCAGCAGCTGGTCATGCAACAACAGCACCAGCA
GTTCCTGGAGAAGCAGAAGCAGCAGCAGCTACAGCTGGGCAAGATCCTCACCAAGACAGGGGAGCTGCCC
AGGCAGCCCACCACCCACCCTGAGGAGACAGAGGAGGAGCTGACGGAGCAGCAGGAGGTCTTGCTGGGGG
AGGGAGCCCTGACCATGCCCCGGGAGGGCTCCACAGAGAGTGAGAGCACACAGGAAGACCTGGAGGAGGA
GGACGAGGAAGACGATGGGGAGGAGGAGGAGGATTGCATCCAGGTTAAGGACGAGGAGGGCGAGAGTGGT
GCTGAGGAGGGGCCCGACTTGGAGGAGCCTGGTGCTGGATACAAAAAACTGTTCTCAGATGCCCAGCCGC
TGCAGCCTTTGCAGGTGTACCAGGCGCCCCTCAGCCTGGCCACTGTGCCCCACCAGGCCCTGGGCCGTAC
CCAGTCCTCCCCTGCTGCCCCTGGGGGCATGAAGAGCCCCCCAGACCAGCCCGTCAAGCACCTCTTCACC
ACAGGTGTGGTCTACGACACGTTCATGCTAAAGCACCAGTGCATGTGCGGGAACACACACGTGCACCCTG
AGCATGCTGGCCGGATCCAGAGCATCTGGTCCCGGCTGCAGGAGACAGGCCTGCTTAGCAAGTGCGAGCG
GATCCGAGGTCGCAAAGCCACGCTAGATGAGATCCAGACAGTGCACTCTGAATACCACACCCTGCTCTAT
GGGACCAGTCCCCTCAACCGGCAGAAGCTAGACAGCAAGAAGTTGCTCGGCCCCATCAGCCAGAAGATGT
ATGCTGTGCTGCCTTGTGGGGGCATCGGGGTGGACAGTGACACCGTGTGGAATGAGATGCACTCCTCCAG
TGCTGTGCGCATGGCAGTGGGCTGCCTGCTGGAGCTGGCCTTCAAGGTGGCTGCAGGAGAGCTCAAGAAT
GGATTTGCCATCATCCGGCCCCCAGGACACCACGCCGAGGAATCCACAGCCATGGGATTCTGCTTCTTCA
ACTCTGTAGCCATCACCGCAAAACTCCTACAGCAGAAGTTGAACGTGGGCAAGGTCCTCATCGTGGACTG
GGACATTCACCATGGCAATGGCACCCAGCAGGCGTTCTACAATGACCCCTCTGTGCTCTACATCTCTCTG
CATCGCTATGACAACGGGAACTTCTTTCCAGGCTCTGGGGCTCCTGAAGAGGTTGGTGGAGGACCAGGCG
TGGGGTACAATGTGAACGTGGCATGGACAGGAGGTGTGGACCCCCCCATTGGAGACGTGGAGTACCTTAC
AGCCTTCAGGACAGTGGTGATGCCCATTGCCCACGAGTTCTCACCTGATGTGGTCCTAGTCTCCGCCGGG
TTTGATGCTGTTGAAGGACATCTGTCTCCTCTGGGTGGCTACTCTGTCACCGCCAGATGTTTTGGCCACT
TGACCAGGCAGCTGATGACCCTGGCAGGGGGCCGGGTGGTGCTGGCCCTGGAGGGAGGCCATGACTTGAC
CGCCATCTGTGATGCCTCTGAGGCTTGTGTCTCGGCTCTGCTCAGTGTAGAGCTGCAGCCCTTGGATGAG
GCAGTCTTGCAGCAAAAGCCCAACATCAACGCAGTGGCCACGCTAGAGAAAGTCATCGAGATCCAGAGCA
AACACTGGAGCTGTGTGCAGAAGTTCGCCGCTGGTCTGGGCCGGTCCCTGCGAGAGGCCCAAGCAGGTGA
GACCGAGGAGGCCGAGACTGTGAGCGCCATGGCCTTGCTGTCGGTGGGGGCCGAGCAGGCCCAGGCTGCG
GCAGCCCGGGAACACAGCCCCAGGCCGGCAGAGGAGCCCATGGAGCAGGAGCCTGCCCTGTAGTAATGAA
CTAGTCCGTAACTTGAAAGTATTTCGATTTCTTGGCTTTATATATCTTGTGGAAAGGACGATTTAGCTGA
TAGGATATTGTCGAAACGCGTTAAGTCGACAATCAACCTCTGGATTACAAAATTTGTGAAAGATTGACTG
GTATTCTTAACTATGTTGCTCCTTTTACGCTATGTGGATACGCTGCTTTAATGCCTTTGTATCATGCTAT
TGCTTCCCGTATGGCTTTCATTTTCTCCTCCTTGTATAAATCCTGGTTGCTGTCTCTTTATGAGGAGTTG
TGGCCCGTTGTCAGGCAACGTGGCGTGGTGTGCACTGTGTTTGCTGACGCAACCCCCACTGGTTGGGGCA
TTGCCACCACCTGTCAGCTCCTTTCCGGGACTTTCGCTTTCCCCCTCCCTATTGCCACGGCGGAACTCAT
CGCCGCCTGCCTTGCCCGCTGCTGGACAGGGGCTCGGCTGTTGGGCACTGACAATTCCGTGGTGTTGTCG
GGGAAATCATCGTCCTTTCCTTGGCTGCTCGCCTGTGTTGCCACCTGGATTCTGCGCGGGACGTCCTTCT
GCTACGTCCCTTCGGCCCTCAATCCAGCGGACCTTCCTTCCCGCGGCCTGCTGCCGGCTCTGCGGCCTCT
TCCGCGTCTTCGCCTTCGCCCTCAGACGAGTCGGATCTCCCTTTGGGCCGCCTCCCCGCGTCGACTTTAA
GACCAATGACTTACAAGGCAGCTGTAGATCTTAGCCACTTTTTAAAAGAAAAGGGGGGACTGGAAGGGCT
AATTCACTCCCAACGAAGACAAGATCTGCTTTTTGCTTGTACTGGGTCTCTCTGGTTAGACCAGATCTGA
GCCTGGGAGCTCTCTGGCTAACTAGGGAACCCACTGCTTAAGCCTCAATAAAGCTTGCCTTGAGTGCTTC
AAGTAGTGTGTGCCCGTCTGTTGTGTGACTCTGGTAACTAGAGATCCCTCAGACCCTTTTAGTCAGTGTG
GAAAATCTCTAGCAGTACGTATAGTAGTTCATGTCATCTTATTATTCAGTATTTATAACTTGCAAAGAAA
TGAATATCAGAGAGTGAGAGGAACTTGTTTATTGCAGCTTATAATGGTTACAAATAAAGCAATAGCATCA
CAAATTTCACAAATAAAGCATTTTTTTCACTGCATTCTAGTTGTGGTTTGTCCAAACTCATCAATGTATC
TTATCATGTCTGGCTCTAGCTATCCCGCCCCTAACTCCGCCCATCCCGCCCCTAACTCCGCCCAGTTCCG
CCCATTCTCCGCCCCATGGCTGACTAATTTTTTTTATTTATGCAGAGGCCGAGGCCGCCTCGGCCTCTGA
GCTATTCCAGAAGTAGTGAGGAGGCTTTTTTGGAGGCCTAGGGACGTACCCAATTCGCCCTATAGTGAGT
CGTATTACGCGCGCTCACTGGCCGTCGTTTTACAACGTCGTGACTGGGAAAACCCTGGCGTTACCCAACT
TAATCGCCTTGCAGCACATCCCCCTTTCGCCAGCTGGCGTAATAGCGAAGAGGCCCGCACCGATCGCCCT
TCCCAACAGTTGCGCAGCCTGAATGGCGAATGGG
[124 nt withheld, positions 9065-9188]
C
[91 nt withheld, positions 9190-9280]
A
[49 nt withheld, positions 9282-9330]
CCTTTGACGTTGGAGTCCACGTTCTTT
[37 nt withheld, positions 9358-9394]
ACCCTATCTCGGTCTATTCTTTTGATTTATAAGGGATTTTGCCGATTTCGGCCTATTGGTTAAAAAATGA
GCTGATTTAACAAAAATTTAACGCGAATTTTAACAAAATATTAACGCTTACAATTTAGGTGGCACTTTTC
GGGGAAATGTGCGCGGAACCCCTATTTGTTTATTTTTCTAAATACATTCAAATATGTATCCGCTCATGAG
ACAATAACCCTGATAAATGCTTCAATAATATTGAAAAAGGAAGAGTATGAGTATTCAACATTTCCGTGTC
GCCCTTATTCCCTTTTTTGCGGCATTTTGCCTTCCTGTTTTTGCTCACCCAGAAACGCTGGTGAAAGTAA
AAGATGCTGAAGATCAGTTGGGTGCACGAGTGGGTTACATCGAACTGGATCTCAACAGCGGTAAGATCCT
TGAGAGTTTTCGCCCCGAAGAACGTTTTCCAATGATGAGCACTTTTAAAGTTCTGCTATGTGGCGCGGTA
TTATCCCGTATTGACGCCGGGCAAGAGCAACTCGGTCGCCGCATACACTATTCTCAGAATGACTTGGTTG
AGTACTCACCAGTCACAGAAAAGCATCTTACGGATGGCATGACAGTAAGAGAATTATGCAGTGCTGCCAT
AACCATGAGTGATAACACTGCGGCCAACTTACTTCTGACAACGATCGGAGGACCGAAGGAGCTAACCGCT
TTTTTGCACAACATGGGGGATCATGTAACTCGCCTTGATCGTTGGGAACCGGAGCTGAATGAAGCCATAC
CAAACGACGAGCGTGACACCACGATGCCTGTAGCAATGGCAACAACGTTGCGCAAACTATTAACTGGCGA
ACTACTTACTCTAGCTTCCCGGCAACAATTAATAGACTGGATGGAGGCGGATAAAGTTGCAGGACCACTT
CTGCGCTCGGCCCTTCCGGCTGGCTGGTTTATTGCTGATAAATCTGGAGCCGGTGAGCGTGGGTCTCGCG
GTATCATTGCAGCACTGGGGCCAGATGGTAAGCCCTCCCGTATCGTAGTTATCTACACGACGGGGAGTCA
GGCAACTATGGATGAACGAAATAGACAGATCGCTGAGATAGGTGCCTCACTGATTAAGCATTGGTAACTG
TCAGACCAAGTTTACTCATATATACTTTAGATTGATTTAAAACTTCATTTTTAATTTAAAAGGATCTAGG
TGAAGATCCTTTTTGATAATCTCATGACCAAAATCCCTTAACGTGAGTTTTCGTTCCACTGAGCGTCAGA
CCCCGTAGAAAAGATCAAAGGATCTTCTTGAGATCCTTTTTTTCTGCGCGTAATCTGCTGCTTGCAAACA
AAAAAACCACCGCTACCAGCGGTGGTTTGTTTGCCGGATCAAGAGCTACCAACTCTTTTTCCGAAGGTAA
CTGGCTTCAGCAGAGCGCAGATACCAAATACTGTTCTTCTAGTGTAGCCGTAGTTAGGCCACCACTTCAA
GAACTCTGTAGCACCGCCTACATACCTCGCTCTGCTAATCCTGTTACCAGTGGCTGCTGCCAGTGGCGAT
AAGTCGTGTCTTACCGGGTTGGACTCAAGACGATAGTTACCGGATAAGGCGCAGCGGTCGGGCTGAACGG
GGGGTTCGTGCACACAGCCCAGCTTGGAGCGAACGACCTACACCGAACTGAGATACCTACAGCGTGAGCT
ATGAGAAAGCGCCACGCTTCCCGAAGGGAGAAAGGCGGACAGGTATCCGGTAAGCGGCAGGGTCGGAACA
GGAGAGCGCACGAGGGAGCTTCCAGGGGGAAACGCCTGGTATCTTTATAGTCCTGTCGGGTTTCGCCACC
TCTGACTTGAGCGTCGATTTTTGTGATGCTCGTCAGGGGGGCGGAGCCTATGGAAAAACGCCAGCAACGC
GGCCTTTTTACGGTTCCTGGCCTTTTGCTGGCCTTTTGCTCACATGTTCTTTCCTGCGTTATCCCCTGAT
TCTGTGGATAACCGTATTACCGCCTTTGAGTGAGCTGATACCGCTCGCCGCAGCCGAACGACCGAGCGCA
GCGAGTCAGTGAGCGAGGAAGCGGAAGAGCGCCCAATACGCAAACCGCCTCTCCCCGCGCGTTGGCCGAT
TCATTAATGCAGCTGGCACGACAGGTTTCCCGACTGGAAAGCGGGCAGTGAGCGCAACGCAATTAATGTG
AGTTAGCTCACTCATTAGGCACCCCAGGCTTTACACTTTATGCTTCCGGCTCGTATGTTGTGTGGAATTG
TGAGCGGATAACAATTTCACACAGGAAACAGCTATGACCATGATTACGCCAAGCGCGCAATTAACCCTCA
CTAAAGGGAACAAAAGCTGGAGCTGCAAGC
Features (pLannotate 1.2.2; 31 found; start..end, strand, type, name):
      5..231     +  promoter       RSV promoter: Rous sarcoma virus enhancer/promoter
    232..412     +  LTR            5' LTR (truncated): truncated 5' long terminal repeat (LTR) from HIV-1
    459..584     +  misc_feature   HIV-1 Ψ: packaging signal of human immunodeficiency virus type 1
    568..931     +  CDS            HIV-1 gag (fragment): gag protein from human immunodeficiency virus 1; gag
   1077..1310    +  misc_feature   RRE: The Rev response element (RRE) of HIV-1 allows for Rev-dependent mRNA export from the nucleus to the cytoplasm.
   1687..1713    +  CDS            Rev (fragment): human immunodeficiency virus 1 (HIV-1) Rev protein; rev; enhances nuclear export of unspliced and incompletely spliced viral mRNAs
   1720..1743    +  promoter       SV40 promoter (fragment): SV40 early promoter
   1744..1815    +  promoter       SV40 promoter (fragment): SV40 enhancer and early promoter
   1839..1974    +  rep_origin     SV40 ori: SV40 origin of replication
   2020..2616    +  CDS            PuroR (fragment): puromycin N-acetyltransferase; pac from Streptomyces; confers resistance to puromycin
   2665..2782    +  misc_feature   cPPT/CTS: central polypurine tract and central termination sequence of HIV-1
   2847..2913    +  CDS            small t antigen (fragment): SV40 (simian virus 40) small t antigen
   2920..4098    +  promoter       EF-1α promoter: strong constitutive promoter for human elongation factor EF-1α
   4115..7480    +  CDS            HDAC5: HDAC5_HUMAN - Also known as KIAA0600. Experimental evidence at protein level: Swiss-Prot protein existence level 1. Responsible for the deacetylation of lysine residues on the N-terminal part of the core histones (H2A, H2B, H3 and H4). Histone deacetylation gives a tag for epigenetic repression and plays an important role in transcriptional regulation, cell cycle progression and developmental events. Histone deacetylases act via the formation of large multiprotein complexes. Involved in muscle maturation by repressing transcription of myocyte enhancer MEF2C. During muscle differentiation, it s
   7496..7549    +  promoter       U6 promoter (fragment): RNA polymerase III promoter for human U6 snRNA
   7591..8179    +  misc_feature   WPRE: woodchuck hepatitis virus posttranscriptional regulatory element
   8230..8249    +  misc_feature   cPPT/CTS (fragment): central polypurine tract and central termination sequence of HIV-1
   8251..8484    +  LTR            3' LTR (ΔU3): self-inactivating 3' long terminal repeat (LTR) from HIV-1
   8562..8683    +  polyA_signal   SV40 poly(A) signal: SV40 polyadenylation signal
   8723..8858    +  rep_origin     SV40 ori: SV40 origin of replication
   8879..8897    -  promoter       T7 promoter: promoter for bacteriophage T7 RNA polymerase
   8905..9060    +  CDS            lacZα (fragment): LacZα fragment of β-galactosidase; lacZ fragment
   9065..9493    +  rep_origin     f1 ori (sequence partly withheld): f1 bacteriophage origin of replication; arrow indicates direction of (+) strand synthesis
   9546..9650    +  promoter       AmpR promoter: bla
   9651..10511   +  CDS            AmpR: β-lactamase; bla; confers resistance to ampicillin, carbenicillin, and related antibiotics
  10682..11270   +  rep_origin     ori: high-copy-number ColE1/pMB1/pBR322/pUC origin of replication
  11453..11545   +  CDS            lacI (fragment): lac repressor; lacI; The lac repressor binds to the lac operator to inhibit transcription in E. coli. This inhibition can be relieved by adding lactose or isopropyl-β-D-thiogalactopyranoside (IPTG).
  11558..11579   +  protein_bind   CAP binding site: CAP binding activates transcription in the presence of cAMP. E. coli catabolite activator protein
  11594..11624   +  promoter       lac promoter: promoter for the E. coli lac operon
  11628..11650   +  protein_bind   lac operator (fragment): The lac repressor binds to the lac operator to inhibit transcription in E. coli. This inhibition can be relieved by adding lactose or isopropyl-β-D-thiogalactopyranoside (IPTG). lac repressor encoded by lacI
  11693..11711   +  promoter       T3 promoter: promoter for bacteriophage T3 RNA polymerase
