[The description below was written by a language model from this plasmid's Addgene catalogue record and pLannotate feature annotations shown in this document.]
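Description:
TFORF2471 is a lentiviral mammalian expression plasmid built on the pLX_TRC317 backbone. It belongs to a barcoded transcription factor ORF collection designed for overexpression screens. It carries the human HDAC5 open reading frame, a synthesized insert, under the strong constitutive EF-1α promoter, with a WPRE downstream to enhance transcript stability and expression. According to the record, each ORF in the collection is paired with a unique 24-bp barcode, so the factor can be identified by sequencing when many constructs are screened as a pool. The barcode itself is not annotated in the feature table. It may lie in the short interval between the ORF and the WPRE, where only a small U6 promoter fragment is called.

The viral portion has a third-generation, self-inactivating layout. An RSV promoter drives a truncated HIV-1 5' LTR, followed by the Ψ packaging signal with a gag fragment, the RRE for Rev-dependent nuclear export, a cPPT/CTS element, and a ΔU3 3' LTR followed by an SV40 polyadenylation signal. Within the provirus, upstream of the EF-1α cassette, an SV40 early promoter/origin segment drives the puromycin N-acetyltransferase gene, which allows puromycin selection of transduced cells.

In bacteria the plasmid is maintained through a high-copy ColE1/pUC-type origin and ampicillin resistance. The backbone also contains an f1 origin, lac-derived remnants and T7/T3 promoter sites. The depositor notes that the plasmid can recombine, which is a common issue with LTR-containing vectors, and it is propagated in a recombination-stabilizing strain. The annotated sequence of 11,734 nt is consistent with the stated backbone and insert sizes.
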