Addgene plasmid #142098: TFORF2471
Purpose: Lentiviral vector for overexpressing transcription factor ORFs with unique 24-bp barcodes. Barcodes facilitate identification of transcription factors in pooled screens.
Depositing lab: Feng Zhang. Depositing organization: Broad Institute. Publication: A transcription factor atlas of directed differentiation. Joung J, Ma S, Tay T, Geiger-Schuller KR, Kirchgatterer PC, Verdine VK, Guo B, Arias-Garcia MA, Allen WE, Singh A, Kuksenko O, Abudayyeh OO, Gootenberg JS, Fu Z, Macrae RK, Buenrostro JD, Regev A, Zhang F. Cell. 2023 Jan 5;186(1):209-229.e26. doi: 10.1016/j.cell.2022.11.026. PubMed 36608654.
Backbone
  Vector backbone: pLX_TRC317
  Backbone manufacturer: Broad Institute Genetic Perturbation Platform
  Backbone size w/o insert (bp): 8264
  Vector type: Mammalian Expression, Lentiviral
  Selectable markers: Puromycin
Growth in bacteria
  Bacterial resistance: Ampicillin, 100 μg/mL
  Growth temperature: 30°C
  Growth strain: NEB Stable
  Copy number: High Copy
Gene/Insert
  Gene/Insert name: HDAC5
  Species: H. sapiens (human)
  Insert size (bp): 3470
  Entrez Gene: HDAC5 (a.k.a. HD5, NY-CO-9)
  Promoter: EF1a
  Cloning method: Unknown
  Sequencing primers: 5′ GGGTGGAGACTGAAGTTAGGCCAG; 3′ CACATAGCGTAAAAGGAGCAACATAG
Terms and licenses: Academic/Nonprofit Terms; Industry Terms: Not Available to Industry
Depositor comments: NM_005474,XM_005256906,ENST00000586802 . The transcription factor ORF portion of this plasmid was synthesized by Genewiz. Please test multiple small colonies in case of plasmid recombination. To make this collection available in a timely manner, a portion of this collection was not fully sequenced by Addgene. If an Addgene verified full plasmid sequence is not available, please contact us prior to placing an order to request the full sequence.
How to cite: TFORF2471 was a gift from Feng Zhang (Addgene plasmid # 142098 ; http://n2t.net/addgene:142098 ; RRID:Addgene_142098)
