>Addgene plasmid #142098 | TFORF2471 | depositor partial sequence | sequence record 278431 | Insert
ACCGCCACCATGAACTCTCCCAACGAGTCGGATGGGATGTCAGGTCGGGAACCATCCTTGGAAATCCTGC
CGCGGACTTCTCTGCACAGCATCCCTGTGACAGTGGAGGTGAAGCCGGTGCTGCCAAGAGCCATGCCCAG
TTCCATGGGGGGTGGGGGTGGAGGCAGCCCCAGCCCTGTGGAGCTACGGGGGGCTCTGGTGGGCTCTGTG
GACCCCACACTGCGGGAGCAGCAACTGCAGCAGGAGCTCCTGGCGCTCAAGCAGCAGCAGCAGCTGCAGA
AGCAGCTCCTGTTCGCTGAGTTCCAGAAACAGCATGACCACCTGACAAGGCAGCATGAGGTCCAGCTGCA
GAAGCACCTCAAGCAGCAGCAGGAGATGCTGGCAGCCAAGCAGCAGCAGGAGATGCTGGCAGCCAAGCGG
CAGCAGGAGCTGGAGCAGCAGCGGCAGCGGGAGCAGCAGCGGCAGGAAGAGCTGGAGAAGCAGCGGCTGG
AGCAGCAGCTGCTCATCCTGCGGAACAAGGAGAAGAGCAAAGAGAGTGCCATTGCCAGCACTGAGGTAAA
GCTGAGGCTCCAGGAATTCCTCTTGTCGAAGTCAAAGGAGCCCACACCAGGCGGCCTCAACCATTCCCTC
CCACAGCACCCCAAATGCTGGGGAGCCCACCATGCTTCTTTGGACCAGAGTTCCCCTCCCCAGAGCGGCC
CCCCTGGGACGCCTCCCTCCTACAAACTGCCTTTGCCTGGGCCCTACGACAGTCGAGACGACTTCCCCCT
CCGCAAAACAGCCTCTGAACCCAACTTGAAAGTGCGTTCAAGGCTAAAACAGAAGGTGGCTGAGCGGAGA
AGCAGTCCCCTCCTGCGTCGCAAGGATGGGACTGTTATTAGCACCTTTAAGAAGAGAGCTGTTGAGATCA
CAGGTGCCGGGCCTGGGGCGTCGTCCGTGTGTAACAGCGCACCCGGCTCCGGCCCCAGCTCTCCCAACAG
CTCCCACAGCACCATCGCTGAGAATGGCTTTACTGGCTCAGTCCCCAACATCCCCACTGAGATGCTCCCT
CAGCACCGAGCCCTCCCTCTGGACAGCTCCCCCAACCAGTTCAGCCTCTACACGTCTCCTTCTCTGCCCA
ACATCTCCCTAGGGCTGCAGGCCACGGTCACTGTCACCAACTCACACCTCACTGCCTCCCCGAAGCTGTC
GACACAGCAGGAGGCCGAGAGGCAGGCCCTCCAGTCCCTGCGGCAGGGTGGCACGCTGACCGGCAAGTTC
ATGAGCACATCCTCTATTCCTGGCTGCCTGCTGGGCGTGGCACTGGAGGGCGACGGGAGCCCCCACGGGC
ATGCCTCCCTGCTGCAGCATGTGCTGTTGCTGGAGCAGGCCCGGCAGCAGAGCACCCTCATTGCTGTGCC
ACTCCACGGGCAGTCCCCACTAGTGACGGGTGAACGTGTGGCCACCAGCATGCGGACGGTAGGCAAGCTC
CCGCGGCATCGGCCCCTGAGCCGCACTCAGTCCTCACCGCTGCCGCAGAGTCCCCAGGCCCTGCAGCAGC
TGGTCATGCAACAACAGCACCAGCAGTTCCTGGAGAAGCAGAAGCAGCAGCAGCTACAGCTGGGCAAGAT
CCTCACCAAGACAGGGGAGCTGCCCAGGCAGCCCACCACCCACCCTGAGGAGACAGAGGAGGAGCTGACG
GAGCAGCAGGAGGTCTTGCTGGGGGAGGGAGCCCTGACCATGCCCCGGGAGGGCTCCACAGAGAGTGAGA
GCACACAGGAAGACCTGGAGGAGGAGGACGAGGAAGACGATGGGGAGGAGGAGGAGGATTGCATCCAGGT
TAAGGACGAGGAGGGCGAGAGTGGTGCTGAGGAGGGGCCCGACTTGGAGGAGCCTGGTGCTGGATACAAA
AAACTGTTCTCAGATGCCCAGCCGCTGCAGCCTTTGCAGGTGTACCAGGCGCCCCTCAGCCTGGCCACTG
TGCCCCACCAGGCCCTGGGCCGTACCCAGTCCTCCCCTGCTGCCCCTGGGGGCATGAAGAGCCCCCCAGA
CCAGCCCGTCAAGCACCTCTTCACCACAGGTGTGGTCTACGACACGTTCATGCTAAAGCACCAGTGCATG
TGCGGGAACACACACGTGCACCCTGAGCATGCTGGCCGGATCCAGAGCATCTGGTCCCGGCTGCAGGAGA
CAGGCCTGCTTAGCAAGTGCGAGCGGATCCGAGGTCGCAAAGCCACGCTAGATGAGATCCAGACAGTGCA
CTCTGAATACCACACCCTGCTCTATGGGACCAGTCCCCTCAACCGGCAGAAGCTAGACAGCAAGAAGTTG
CTCGGCCCCATCAGCCAGAAGATGTATGCTGTGCTGCCTTGTGGGGGCATCGGGGTGGACAGTGACACCG
TGTGGAATGAGATGCACTCCTCCAGTGCTGTGCGCATGGCAGTGGGCTGCCTGCTGGAGCTGGCCTTCAA
GGTGGCTGCAGGAGAGCTCAAGAATGGATTTGCCATCATCCGGCCCCCAGGACACCACGCCGAGGAATCC
ACAGCCATGGGATTCTGCTTCTTCAACTCTGTAGCCATCACCGCAAAACTCCTACAGCAGAAGTTGAACG
TGGGCAAGGTCCTCATCGTGGACTGGGACATTCACCATGGCAATGGCACCCAGCAGGCGTTCTACAATGA
CCCCTCTGTGCTCTACATCTCTCTGCATCGCTATGACAACGGGAACTTCTTTCCAGGCTCTGGGGCTCCT
GAAGAGGTTGGTGGAGGACCAGGCGTGGGGTACAATGTGAACGTGGCATGGACAGGAGGTGTGGACCCCC
CCATTGGAGACGTGGAGTACCTTACAGCCTTCAGGACAGTGGTGATGCCCATTGCCCACGAGTTCTCACC
TGATGTGGTCCTAGTCTCCGCCGGGTTTGATGCTGTTGAAGGACATCTGTCTCCTCTGGGTGGCTACTCT
GTCACCGCCAGATGTTTTGGCCACTTGACCAGGCAGCTGATGACCCTGGCAGGGGGCCGGGTGGTGCTGG
CCCTGGAGGGAGGCCATGACTTGACCGCCATCTGTGATGCCTCTGAGGCTTGTGTCTCGGCTCTGCTCAG
TGTAGAGCTGCAGCCCTTGGATGAGGCAGTCTTGCAGCAAAAGCCCAACATCAACGCAGTGGCCACGCTA
GAGAAAGTCATCGAGATCCAGAGCAAACACTGGAGCTGTGTGCAGAAGTTCGCCGCTGGTCTGGGCCGGT
CCCTGCGAGAGGCCCAAGCAGGTGAGACCGAGGAGGCCGAGACTGTGAGCGCCATGGCCTTGCTGTCGGT
GGGGGCCGAGCAGGCCCAGGCTGCGGCAGCCCGGGAACACAGCCCCAGGCCGGCAGAGGAGCCCATGGAG
CAGGAGCCTGCCCTGTAGTAATGAACTAGTCCGTAACTTGAAAGTATTTCGATTTCTTGGCTTTATATAT
CTTGTGGAAAGGACGATTTAGCTGATAGGATATTGTCGAA
