>Addgene plasmid #142098 | TFORF2471 | depositor partial sequence | sequence record 278432 | Barcode
TTTAGCTGATAGGATATTGTCGAA
